>Addgene plasmid #191850 | pProEx-HTa-SOD1 C57A/C146A | addgene full sequence | sequence record 379505 | Addgene NGS Result
AACGCCAGCAACGCGGCCTTTTTACGGTTCCTGGCCTTTTGCTGGCCTTTTGCTCACATGTTCTTTCCTG
CGTTATCCCCTGATTCTGTGGATAACCGTATTACCGCCTTTGAGTGAGCTGATACCGCTCGCCGCAGCCG
AACGACCGAGCGCAGCGAGTCAGTGAGCGAGGAAGCGGAAGAGCGCCTGATGCGGTATTTTCTCCTTACG
CATCTGTGCGGTATTTCACACCGCATAATTTTGTTAAAATTCGCGTTAAATTTTTGTTAAATCAGCTCAT
TTTTTAACCAATAGGCCGAAATCGGCAAAATCCCTTATAAATCAAAAGAATAGACCGAGATAGGGT
[37 nt withheld, positions 347-383]
AAAGAACGTGGACTCCAACGTCAAAGG
[49 nt withheld, positions 411-459]
T
[91 nt withheld, positions 461-551]
G
[124 nt withheld, positions 553-676]
CCCATTCGCCATTCAGGCTGCTATGGTGCACTCTCAGTACAATCTGCTCTGATGCCGCATAGTTAAGCCA
GTATACACTCCGCTATCGCTACGTGACTGGGTCATGGCTGCGCCCCGACACCCGCCAACACCCGCTGACG
CGCCCTGACGGGCTTGTCTGCTCCCGGCATCCGCTTACAGACAAGCTGTGACCGTCTCCGGGAGCTGCAT
GTGTCAGAGGTTTTCACCGTCATCACCGAAACGCGCGAGGCAGCAGATCAATTCGCGCGCGAAGGCGAAG
CGGCATGCATTTACGTTGACACCATCGAATGGTGCAAAACCTTTCGCGGTATGGCATGATAGCGCCCGGA
AGAGAGTCAATTCAGGGTGGTGAATGTGAAACCAGTAACGTTATACGATGTCGCAGAGTATGCCGGTGTC
TCTTATCAGACCGTTTCCCGCGTGGTGAACCAGGCCAGCCACGTTTCTGCGAAAACGCGGGAAAAAGTGG
AAGCGGCGATGGCGGAGCTGAATTACATTCCCAACCGCGTGGCACAACAACTGGCGGGCAAACAGTCGTT
GCTGATTGGCGTTGCCACCTCCAGTCTGGCCCTGCACGCGCCGTCGCAAATTGTCGCGGCGATTAAATCT
CGCGCCGATCAACTGGGTGCCAGCGTGGTGGTGTCGATGGTAGAACGAAGCGGCGTCGAAGCCTGTAAAG
CGGCGGTGCACAATCTTCTCGCGCAACGCGTCAGTGGGCTGATCATTAACTATCCGCTGGATGACCAGGA
TGCCATTGCTGTGGAAGCTGCCTGCACTAATGTTCCGGCGTTATTTCTTGATGTCTCTGACCAGACACCC
ATCAACAGTATTATTTTCTCCCATGAAGACGGTACGCGACTGGGCGTGGAGCATCTGGTCGCATTGGGTC
ACCAGCAAATCGCGCTGTTAGCGGGCCCATTAAGTTCTGTCTCGGCGCGTCTGCGTCTGGCTGGCTGGCA
TAAATATCTCACTCGCAATCAAATTCAGCCGATAGCGGAACGGGAAGGCGACTGGAGTGCCATGTCCGGT
TTTCAACAAACCATGCAAATGCTGAATGAGGGCATCGTTCCCACTGCGATGCTGGTTGCCAACGATCAGA
TGGCGCTGGGCGCAATGCGCGCCATTACCGAGTCCGGGCTGCGCGTTGGTGCGGATATCTCGGTAGTGGG
ATACGACGATACCGAAGACAGCTCATGTTATATCCCGCCGTTAACCACCATCAAACAGGATTTTCGCCTG
CTGGGGCAAACCAGCGTGGACCGCTTGCTGCAACTCTCTCAGGGCCAGGCGGTGAAGGGCAATCAGCTGT
TGCCCGTCTCACTGGTGAAAAGAAAAACCACCCTGGCACCCAATACGCAAACCGCCTCTCCCCGCGCGTT
GGCCGATTCATTAATGCAGCTGGCACGACAGGTTTCCCGACTGGAAAGCGGGCAGTGAGCGCAACGCAAT
TAATGTAAGTTAGCGCGAATTGATCTGGTTTGACAGCTTATCATCGACTGCACGGTGCACCAATGCTTCT
GGCGTCAGGCAGCCATCGGAAGCTGTGGTATGGCTGTGCAGGTCGTAAATCACTGCATAATTCGTGTCGC
TCAAGGCGCACTCCCGTTCTGGATAATGTTTTTTGCGCCGACATCATAACGGTTCTGGCAAATATTCTGA
AATGAGCTGTTGACAATTAATCATCCGGTCCGTATAATCTGTGGAATTGTGAGCGGATAACAATTTCACA
CAGGAAACAGACCATGTCGTACTACCATCACCATCACCATCACGATTACGATATCCCAACGACCGAAAAC
CTGTATTTTCAGGGCGCCATGGATCCGGAATTCATGGCGACGAAGGCCGTGTGCGTGCTGAAGGGCGACG
GCCCAGTGCAGGGCATCATCAATTTCGAGCAGAAGGAAAGTAATGGACCAGTGAAGGTGTGGGGAAGCAT
TAAAGGACTGACTGAAGGCCTGCATGGATTCCATGTTCATGAGTTTGGAGATAATACAGCAGGCGCTACC
AGTGCAGGTCCTCACTTTAATCCTCTATCCAGAAAACACGGTGGGCCAAAGGATGAAGAGAGGCATGTTG
GAGACTTGGGCAATGTGACTGCTGACAAAGATGGTGTGGCCGATGTGTCTATTGAAGATTCTGTGATCTC
ACTCTCAGGAGACCATTGCATCATTGGCCGCACACTGGTGGTCCATGAAAAAGCAGATGACTTGGGCAAA
GGTGGAAATGAAGAAAGTACAAAGACAGGAAACGCTGGAAGTCGTTTGGCTGCTGGTGTAATTGGGATCG
CCCAATAAAAGCTTGGCTGTTTTGGCGGATGAGAGAAGATTTTCAGCCTGATACAGATTAAATCAGAACG
CAGAAGCGGTCTGATAAAACAGAATTTGCCTGGCGGCAGTAGCGCGGTGGTCCCACCTGACCCCATGCCG
AACTCAGAAGTGAAACGCCGTAGCGCCGATGGTAGTGTGGGGTCTCCCCATGCGAGAGTAGGGAACTGCC
AGGCATCAAATAAAACGAAAGGCTCAGTCGAAAGACTGGGCCTTTCGTTTTATCTGTTGTTTGTCGGTGA
ACGCTCTCCTGAGTAGGACAAATCCGCCGGGAGCGGATTTGAACGTTGCGAAGCAACGGCCCGGAGGGTG
GCGGGCAGGACGCCCGCCATAAACTGCCAGGCATCAAATTAAGCAGAAGGCCATCCTGACGGATGGCCTT
TTTGCGTTTCTACAAACTCTTTTGTTTATTTTTCTAAATACATTCAAATATGTATCCGCTCATGAGACAA
TAACCCTGATAAATGCTTCAATAATATTGAAAAAGGAAGAGTATGAGTATTCAACATTTCCGTGTCGCCC
TTATTCCCTTTTTTGCGGCATTTTGCCTTCCTGTTTTTGCTCACCCAGAAACGCTGGTGAAAGTAAAAGA
TGCTGAAGATCAGTTGGGTGCACGAGTGGGTTACATCGAACTGGATCTCAACAGCGGTAAGATCCTTGAG
AGTTTTCGCCCCGAAGAACGTTTTCCAATGATGAGCACTTTTAAAGTTCTGCTATGTGGCGCGGTATTAT
CCCGTGTTGACGCCGGGCAAGAGCAACTCGGTCGCCGCATACACTATTCTCAGAATGACTTGGTTGAGTA
CTCACCAGTCACAGAAAAGCATCTTACGGATGGCATGACAGTAAGAGAATTATGCAGTGCTGCCATAACC
ATGAGTGATAACACTGCGGCCAACTTACTTCTGACAACGATCGGAGGACCGAAGGAGCTAACCGCTTTTT
TGCACAACATGGGGGATCATGTAACTCGCCTTGATCGTTGGGAACCGGAGCTGAATGAAGCCATACCAAA
CGACGAGCGTGACACCACGATGCCTGTAGCAATGGCAACAACGTTGCGCAAACTATTAACTGGCGAACTA
CTTACTCTAGCTTCCCGGCAACAATTAATAGACTGGATGGAGGCGGATAAAGTTGCAGGACCACTTCTGC
GCTCGGCCCTTCCGGCTGGCTGGTTTATTGCTGATAAATCTGGAGCCGGTGAGCGTGGGTCTCGCGGTAT
CATTGCAGCACTGGGGCCAGATGGTAAGCCCTCCCGTATCGTAGTTATCTACACGACGGGGAGTCAGGCA
ACTATGGATGAACGAAATAGACAGATCGCTGAGATAGGTGCCTCACTGATTAAGCATTGGTAACTGTCAG
ACCAAGTTTACTCATATATACTTTAGATTGATTTAAAACTTCATTTTTAATTTAAAAGGATCTAGGTGAA
GATCCTTTTTGATAATCTCATGACCAAAATCCCTTAACGTGAGTTTTCGTTCCACTGAGCGTCAGACCCC
GTAGAAAAGATCAAAGGATCTTCTTGAGATCCTTTTTTTCTGCGCGTAATCTGCTGCTTGCAAACAAAAA
AACCACCGCTACCAGCGGTGGTTTGTTTGCCGGATCAAGAGCTACCAACTCTTTTTCCGAAGGTAACTGG
CTTCAGCAGAGCGCAGATACCAAATACTGTCCTTCTAGTGTAGCCGTAGTTAGGCCACCACTTCAAGAAC
TCTGTAGCACCGCCTACATACCTCGCTCTGCTAATCCTGTTACCAGTGGCTGCTGCCAGTGGCGATAAGT
CGTGTCTTACCGGGTTGGACTCAAGACGATAGTTACCGGATAAGGCGCAGCGGTCGGGCTGAACGGGGGG
TTCGTGCACACAGCCCAGCTTGGAGCGAACGACCTACACCGAACTGAGATACCTACAGCGTGAGCTATGA
GAAAGCGCCACGCTTCCCGAAGGGAGAAAGGCGGACAGGTATCCGGTAAGCGGCAGGGTCGGAACAGGAG
AGCGCACGAGGGAGCTTCCAGGGGGAAACGCCTGGTATCTTTATAGTCCTGTCGGGTTTCGCCACCTCTG
ACTTGAGCGTCGATTTTTGTGATGCTCGTCAGGGGGGCGGAGCCTATGGAAA
Features (pLannotate 1.2.2; 21 found; start..end, strand, type, name):
     48..181     +  rep_origin     RSF ori (fragment): Plasmids containing the RSF 1030 origin of replication can be propagated in E. coli cells that contain additional plasmids with compatible origins.
    186..237     -  misc_feature   bom (fragment): basis of mobility region from pBR322
    248..676     -  rep_origin     f1 ori (sequence partly withheld): f1 bacteriophage origin of replication; arrow indicates direction of (+) strand synthesis
    681..697     -  CDS            lacZα (fragment): LacZα fragment of β-galactosidase; lacZ fragment
    698..788     -  misc_feature   bom (fragment): basis of mobility region from pBR322
    890..930     -  CDS            rop (fragment): Rop protein, which maintains plasmids at low copy number; rop
    974..1051    +  promoter       lacIq promoter: lacI (mutant); In the lacIq allele, a single base change in the promoter boosts expression of the lacI gene about 10-fold.
   1052..2134    +  CDS            lacI: lac repressor; lacI; The lac repressor binds to the lac operator to inhibit transcription in E. coli. This inhibition can be relieved by adding lactose or isopropyl-β-D-thiogalactopyranoside (IPTG).
   2176..2193    +  promoter       tet promoter (fragment): E. coli promoter for tetracycline efflux protein gene
   2189..2290    -  CDS            yciV (fragment): RNAAM_ECOLI - Also known as trpH From Escherichia coli (strain K12).
   2365..2381    +  promoter       EM7 promoter (fragment): synthetic bacterial promoter&nbsp
   2403..2419    +  protein_bind   lac operator: The lac repressor binds to the lac operator to inhibit transcription in E. coli. This inhibition can be relieved by adding lactose or isopropyl-β-D-thiogalactopyranoside (IPTG). lac repressor encoded by lacI
   2450..2469    +  CDS            8xHis (fragment): 8xHis affinity tag
   2491..2511    +  CDS            TEV site: tobacco etch virus (TEV) protease recognition and cleavage site
   2530..2991    +  CDS            SOD1: SODC_HUMAN - Experimental evidence at protein level: Swiss-Prot protein existence level 1. Destroys radicals which are normally produced within the cells and which are toxic to biological systems. From Homo sapiens (Human).
   3084..3199    +  ncRNA          5S rRNA: Accession: RF00001 - 5S ribosomal RNA
   3203..3289    +  terminator     rrnB T1 terminator: Escherichia coli rrnB; transcription terminator T1 from the E. coli rrnB gene
   3381..3408    +  terminator     rrnB T2 terminator: transcription terminator T2 from the E. coli rrnB gene
   3427..3518    +  promoter       AmpR promoter: bla
   3519..4379    +  CDS            AmpR: β-lactamase; bla; confers resistance to ampicillin, carbenicillin, and related antibiotics
   4550..5138    +  rep_origin     ori: high-copy-number ColE1/pMB1/pBR322/pUC origin of replication
