[The description below was written by a language model from this plasmid's Addgene catalogue record and pLannotate feature annotations shown in this document.]
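Description:
pProEx-HTa-SOD1 C57A/C146A is a bacterial expression plasmid built on the pProEx-HTa backbone for producing a double cysteine-to-alanine mutant of human Cu/Zn superoxide dismutase (SOD1) in E. coli. It is maintained as a high-copy plasmid through a ColE1/pMB1-type origin and selected with ampicillin via the β-lactamase gene under its own promoter. An f1 phage origin is also present, along with short annotated fragments (bom, rop, lacZα, RSF ori) that appear to be backbone remnants rather than functional elements. The catalogue lists a total size of 5,244 bp, whereas the annotated sequencing record is 5,138 nt. The record does not explain this difference.

The roughly 465 bp SOD1 coding sequence, carrying C57A and C146A, was inserted between EcoRI and HindIII sites and derives in part from a mammalian wild-type SOD1 expression plasmid. It lies downstream of a His affinity tag (detected as a partial match to a polyhistidine tag) and a TEV protease recognition site, so the protein is made as an N-terminally tagged fusion. This fusion can be purified by metal-affinity chromatography and the tag then cleaved off. Transcription is controlled by a lac operator, and the plasmid carries its own lacI gene driven by the lacIq promoter, which gives tight repression that is relieved by IPTG. The feature table picks up only small promoter fragments upstream of the operator and does not name the expression promoter. The rrnB T1 and T2 terminators, with the adjacent 5S rRNA segment, end the transcript. The associated study concerns the structure of overoxidized SOD1 and filament formation in ALS, so the plasmid is presumably used to produce recombinant mutant protein for structural and biochemical work.
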