Addgene plasmid #191850: pProEx-HTa-SOD1 C57A/C146A
Purpose: express C57A/C146A mutant SOD1 in bacterial cells
Depositing lab: Nam-Chul Ha. Depositing organization: Seoul National University. Publication: Structural analysis of the overoxidized Cu/Zn-superoxide dismutase in ROS-induced ALS filament formation. Baek Y, Woo TG, Ahn J, Lee D, Kwon Y, Park BJ, Ha NC. Commun Biol. 2022 Oct 12;5(1):1085. doi: 10.1038/s42003-022-04017-0. PubMed 36224351.
Backbone
  Vector backbone: pProEx-HTa
  Backbone size w/o insert (bp): 4779
  Total vector size (bp): 5244
  Vector type: Bacterial Expression
Growth in bacteria
  Bacterial resistance: Ampicillin, 100 μg/mL
  Growth temperature: 37°C
  Growth strain: DH5alpha
  Copy number: High Copy
Gene/Insert
  Gene/Insert name: SOD1
  Species: H. sapiens (human)
  Insert size (bp): 465
  Mutation: C57A, C146A
  Entrez Gene: SOD1 (a.k.a. ALS, ALS1, HEL-S-44, IPOA, SOD, STAHP, hSod1, homodimer)
  Cloning method: Restriction Enzyme; 5′ cloning site EcoRI (not destroyed); 3′ cloning site Hind3 (not destroyed)
  Sequencing primers: 5′ M13_pUC_Rev_primer; 3′ pBAD_Rev_primer
Resource information
  A portion of this plasmid was derived from a plasmid made by: from pF151 pcDNA3.1(+)SOD1WT (addgene)
Terms and licenses: Academic/Nonprofit Terms; Industry Terms: Not Available to Industry
How to cite: pProEx-HTa-SOD1 C57A/C146A was a gift from Nam-Chul Ha (Addgene plasmid # 191850 ; http://n2t.net/addgene:191850 ; RRID:Addgene_191850)
